>Addgene plasmid #17555 | DBD (N208AH212R) Foxo1-WT pDNR-CMV | addgene partial sequence | sequence record 72036 | M13-rev 5'-CAGGAAACAGCTATGACC-3'
TGGGCCCGCGCGCCAAACGAATGGTCTAGAAAGCTTTTAGCCTGACACCCAGCTGTGTGTTGTAGTCTTG
ACACTGTGTGGGAAGCTTTGGTTGGGCAACACATTATCAAAGTTAAAATCCAAGGTATCTCCATCCATGG
GGTCATTCCGAATGATGGACTCCATGTCACAGTCCAAGCGCTCAATAAACATGCCATCCAAGTCACTTGG
GAGCTTCTCCTGGTGGAGGACACCCATCCTACCATAGCCATTGCAGCTGCTCACCGAGGAGTAGCTGCCC
AGGGCACTCATCTGCATGGGGTGGGACAGAGGCACTTGTAAAGGTGTCTTCACGGGGGTCAAGCGGTTCA
TGGCAGATGTGTGAGGCATGGTGTTCACCACATGGGGCAGGGTACGGCCGTTGACCGAAGCCGTTTGCTG
TGCATGTCCAGGGTGGGTGTGGGAGCTGGGGTTCATCATTTTGTTATGAGATGCCTGGCTGCCATACGCT
GGCATGACCGAATTAGGGCCCATCATTACATTTTGGCCCAGGACCCGACTGTTGGGTTGGGCCACTCCGG
GATCAACCGGTGACATAATGTCATTGTGGGGAGGAGAGTCAGAAGTCAACAACTCTTTCAAGAATCCTGG
GGCACAGTTATACTGGTTCAATCCTCCGTAACTTGATTTGCTGTCCTGAAGTGTCTGCATAGGCATCTGG
GGCAAAGGGCTCATGCTGGATTGGCCGTATGTGTACTTTGAGTAGTTTGGACTGGGTGAATTTAGACTGG
TGTTTGGCGGTGCAAACGAATAGCATGGTGTCTGCTGCATCATGCTGCCAGGCGAGGACTGGGTGGACAC
AGTTAAAGATGTTGGGGACGAGAGAAGGTTGAGATTATCCAGAAGGTTCTCCATGTTTTCTGGATTGCTG
ATTTCAGACAGACTGGGCAGCGTAGACGCCATCTTGGCAGCAGAGGGTGGATACACCAGGGAATGCACGT
CCCCATCTCCCAGGTCATCCTGCTCTGTCATGATGGGAGAAAGTCTCCCACTGATGGTACTAGCATTTGA
GCTGGTTCGAGGACGAAATGTACTCCAGTTATCAAAGTCATCGTTGCTGTGGGAC
