>Addgene plasmid #17555 | DBD (N208AH212R) Foxo1-WT pDNR-CMV | addgene partial sequence | sequence record 72037 | CAT-F 5'-GTTTGTGATGGCTTCCATGTC-3'
TTAATGAATTACAACAGTACTGCGATGAGTGGCAGGGCGGGGCGTAATTTGATATCGAGCTCGCTTGGAC
TCCTGTTGATAGATCCAGTAATGACCTCAGAACTCCATCTGGATTTGTTCAGAACGCTCGGTTGCCGCCG
GGCGTTTTTTATTGGTGAGAATCCAAGCACTAGTCATGACCAGGATCTCCTAGGAAACAGCTATGACCAT
GTTCACTTACCTACTGGGCCCGCGCGCCAAACGAATGGTCTAGAAAGCTTTTAGCCTGACACCCAGCTGT
GTGTTGTAGTCTTGACACTGTGTGGGAAGCTTTGGTTGGGCAACACATTATCAAAGTTAAAATCCAAGGT
ATCTCCATCCATGGGGTCATTCCGAATGATGGACTCCATGTCACAGTCCAAGCGCTCAATAAACATGCCA
TCCAAGTCACTTGGGAGCTTCTCCTGGTGGAGGACACCCATCCTACCATAGCCATTGCAGCTGCTCACCG
AGGAGTAGCTGCCCAGGGCACTCATCTGCATGGGGTGGGACAGAGGCACTTGTAAAGGTGTCTTCACGGG
GGTCAAGCGGTTCATGGCAGATGTGTGAGGCATGGTGTTCACCACATGGGGCAGGGTACGGCCGTTGACC
GAAGCCGTTTGCTGTGCATGTCCAGGGTGGGTGTGGGAGCTGGGGTTCATCATTTTGTTATGAGATGCCT
GGCTGCCATACGCTGGCATGACCGAATTAGGGCCCATCATTACATTTTGGCCCAGGACCCGACTGTTGGG
TTGGGCCACTCCGGGATCAACCGGTGACATAATGTCATTGTGGGGAGGAGAGTCAGAAGTCAACAACTCT
TTCAAGAATCCTGGGGCACAGTTATACTGGTTCAATCCTCCGTAACTTGATTTGCTGTCCTGAAGTGTCT
GCATAGGCATCTGGGGCAAAGGGCTCATGCTGGATTGGCCGTATGTGTACTTTGAGTAGTTTGGACTGGG
TGAATTTAGACTGGTGTTTGGCGGTGCAAACGAATAGCATGGTGTCTGCTGCATCATGCTGCCAGGCGAG
GACTG
