>Addgene plasmid #17555 | DBD (N208AH212R) Foxo1-WT pDNR-CMV | addgene partial sequence | sequence record 72038 | CAT-R 5'-GCAACTGACTGAAATGCCTC-3'
ATGCCATTGGGATATATCAACGGTGGTATATCCAGTGATTTTTTTCTCCATTTTAGCTTCCTTAGCTCCT
GAAAGATCCATAACTTCGTATAGCATACATTATACGAAGTTATGCGGCCGCGACGTCGGACCGTTGTTTA
TTGCAGCTTATAATGGTTACAAATAAAGCAATAGCATCACAAATTTCACAAATAAAGCATTTTTTTCACT
GCATTCTAGTTGTGGTTTGTCCAAACTCATCAATGTATCTTAGCATGCGACGTCCACATATACCTGCCGT
TCACTATTATTTAGTGAAATGAGATATTATGATATTTTCTGAATTGTGATTAAAAAGGCAACTTTATGCC
CATGCAACAGAAACTATAAAAAATACAGAGAATGAAAAGAAACAGATAGATTTTTTAGTTCTTTAGGCCC
GTAGTCTGCAAATCCTTTTATGATTTTCTATCAAACAAAAGAGGAAAATAGACCAGTTGCAATCCAAACG
AGAGTCTAATAGAATGAGGTCGAAAAGTAAATCGCGCGGGTTTGTTACTGATAAAGCAGGCAAGACCTAA
AATGTGTAAAGGGCAAAGTGTATACTTTGGCGTCACCCCTTACATATTTTAGGTCTTTTTTTATTGTGCG
TAACTAACTTGCCATCTTCAAACAGGAGGGCTGGAAGAAGCAGACCGCTAACACAGTACATAAAAAAGGA
GACATGAACGATGAACATCAAAAAGTTTGCAAAACAAGCAACAGTATTAACCTTTACTACCGCACTGCTG
GCAGGAGGCGCAACTCAAGCGTTTGCGAAAGAAACGAACCAAAAGCCATATAAGGAAACATACGGCATTT
CCCATATTACACGCCATGATATGCTGCAAATCCCTGAACAGCAAAAAAATGAAAAATATAAAGTTCCTGA
GTTCGATTCGTCCACAATTAAAAATATCTCTTCTGCAAAAGGCCTGGACGTTTGGGACAGCTGGCCATTA
CAAAACACTGACGGCACTGTCGCAAACTATCACGGCTACCACATCGTCTTTGCATTAGCCGGAGATCCTA
AAAATGC
