>Addgene plasmid #17555 | DBD (N208AH212R) Foxo1-WT pDNR-CMV | addgene partial sequence | sequence record 73023 | CMV-F 5'-CGCAAATGGGCGGTAGGCGTG-3'
CTATATAAGCAGAGCTGGTTTAGTGAACCGTAAAACGACGGCCAGTAGATCTGTAATACGACTCACTATA
GGGCGCTAGCGTCAGTGAGCGAGGAAGCGGCCGCATAACTTCGTATAGCATACATTATACGAAGTTATCA
GTCGACATGGACTACAAGGACGACGATGACAAGGCCGAAGCGCCCCAGGTGGTGGAGACCGACCCGGACT
TCGAGCCGCTGCCCCGGCAGCGCTCCTGTACCTGGCCGCTGCCCAGGCCGGAGTTTAACCAGTCCAACTC
GACCACCTCCAGTCCGGCGCCGTCGGGCGGCGCGGCCGCCAACCCCGACGCCGCGGCGAGCCTGGCCTCG
GCGTCCGCTGTCAGCACCGACTTTATGAGCAACCTGAGCCTGCTGGAGGAGAGTGAGGACTTCGCGCGGG
CGCCAGGCTGCGTGGCCGTGGCGGCGGCGGCTGCGGCCAGCAGGGGCCTGTGCGGGGACTTCCAGGGCCC
CGAGGCGGGCTGCGTGCACCCAGCGCCGCCACAGCCCCCACCGACCTGGCCGCTGTCGCAGCCCCCACCC
GTGCCTCCCTCCGCTGCCGCCGCCGCGGGGCCACTCGCGGGACAGCCGCGCAAGACCAGCTCGTCGCGCC
GCAACGCGTGGGGCAACCTGTCGTACGCCGACCTCATCACCAAGGCCATCGAGAGCTCAGCCGAGAAGAG
GCTCACCCTGTCGCAGATCTACGAGTGGATGGTGAAGAGCGTGCCCTACTTCAAGGATAAGGGCGACAGC
AACAGCTCGGCGGGCTGGAAGGCTTCAATTCGCCGCAATCTGTCCCTTCACAGCAGGTTTATTCGAGTGC
AGAATGGAGGAACTGGAAAGAGTTCTTGGTGGATGCTCAATCCAGAGGGAGGCAAGAGCGGAAAATCACC
CCGGAGAAGAGCTGCGTCCATGGACAACAACAGTAAATTTGCTAAGAGCCGAGGGCGGGCTGCTAAGAAA
AAAGCATCTCTCCAGTCTGGGCAAGAGGGTCCTGGAGACAGCCCTGGGTCTCAGTTTTCTAAGTGGCCTG
CGAGTCCTGGGTCC
