>Addgene plasmid #17555 | DBD (N208AH212R) Foxo1-WT pDNR-CMV | addgene partial sequence | sequence record 73024 | mFoxo1-F 5'-aaggccatcgagagctcag-3'
CCTGTCGCAGATCTACGAGTGGATGGTGAAGAGCGTGCCCTACTTCAAGGATAAGGGCGACAGCAACAGC
TCGGCGGGCTGGAAGGCTTCAATTCGCCGCAATCTGTCCCTTCACAGCAGGTTTATTCGAGTGCAGAATG
GAGGAACTGGAAAGAGTTCTTGGTGGATGCTCAATCCAGAGGGAGGCAAGAGCGGAAAATCACCCCGGAG
AAGAGCTGCGTCCATGGACAACAACAGTAAATTTGCTAAGAGCCGAGGGCGGGCTGCTAAGAAAAAAGCA
TCTCTCCAGTCTGGGCAAGAGGGTCCTGGAGACAGCCCTGGGTCTCAGTTTTCTAAGTGGCCTGCGAGTC
CTGGGTCCCACAGCAACGATGACTTTGATAACTGGAGTACATTTCGTCCTCGAACCAGCTCAAATGCTAG
TACCATCAGTGGGAGACTTTCTCCCATCATGACAGAGCAGGATGACCTGGGAGATGGGGACGTGCATTCC
CTGGTGTATCCACCCTCTGCTGCCAAGATGGCGTCTACGCTGCCCAGTCTGTCTGAAATCAGCAATCCAG
AAAACATGGAGAACCTTCTGGATAATCTCAACCTTCTCTCGTCCCCAACATCTTTAACTGTGTCCACCCA
GTCCTCGCCTGGCAGCATGATGCAGCAGACACCATGCTATTCGTTTGCACCGCCAAACACCAGTCTAAAT
TCACCCAGTCCAAACTACTCAAAGTACACATACGGCCAATCCAGCATGAGCCCTTTGCCCCAGATGCCTA
TGCAGACACTTCAGGACAGCAAATCAAGTTACGGAGGATTGAACCAGTATAACTGTGCCCCAGGATTCTT
GAAAGAGTTGTTGACTTCTGACTCTCCTCCCCACAATGACATTATGTCACCGGTTGATCCCGGAGTGGCC
CAACCCAACAGTCGGGTCCTGGGCCAAAATGTAATGATGGGCCCTAATTCGGTCATGCCAGCGTATGGCA
GCCAGGCATCTCATAACAAAATGATGAACCCCAGCTCCCACACCCACCCTGGACATGCACAGCAAACGGC
TTCGGTCAACGGCCGTA
