[The description below was written by a language model from this plasmid's Addgene catalogue record.]
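Description:
DBD (N208AH212R) Foxo1-WT pDNR-CMV is a mammalian expression plasmid built on the pDNR-CMV backbone (about 5.6 kb without insert). It carries a mouse Foxo1 (forkhead box O1, also called Fkhr) coding sequence of roughly 1.7 kb. The insert was cloned by restriction enzymes between SalI at the 5′ end and HindIII at the 3′ end, and both sites were preserved. Transcription in mammalian cells is driven by the CMV promoter, a strong constitutive viral promoter. A FLAG epitope supplied by the backbone is fused to the N terminus of the protein, which allows detection or immunoprecipitation with anti-FLAG antibodies. The plasmid is propagated in E. coli under combined chloramphenicol and ampicillin selection. The copy number is listed as unknown, and the record gives no feature table, so the origin of replication and other backbone elements are not documented here.

The key feature of the payload is a pair of substitutions, N208A and H212R, that make Foxo1 DNA-binding deficient. The "WT" in the name suggests these changes sit in an otherwise wild-type Foxo1 context, though the record does not define the term. The depositor notes an additional E226G mutation judged not to be detrimental, along with K219R and L619P polymorphisms. A construct of this kind is typically used to separate Foxo1 functions that need direct binding to target DNA from those that work through protein–protein interactions. The associated publication concerns a Foxo/Notch pathway controlling myogenic differentiation and muscle fibre type specification, which is consistent with that use.
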