Addgene plasmid #17555: DBD (N208AH212R) Foxo1-WT pDNR-CMV
Depositing lab: Domenico Accili. Depositing organization: Columbia University. Publication: A Foxo/Notch pathway controls myogenic differentiation and fiber type specification. Kitamura T, Kitamura YI, Funahashi Y, Shawber CJ, Castrillon DH, Kollipara R, DePinho RA, Kitajewski J, Accili D. J Clin Invest. 2007 Sep . 117(9):2477-85. 10.1172/JCI32054 PubMed 17717603.
Backbone
  Vector backbone: pDNR-CMV
  Backbone size w/o insert (bp): 5600
  Vector type: Mammalian Expression
Growth in bacteria
  Bacterial resistance: Chloramphenicol and Ampicillin, 25 & 100 μg/mL
  Growth temperature: 37°C
  Growth strain: DH5alpha
  Copy number: Unknown
Gene/Insert
  Gene/Insert name: Foxo1-WT-DBD (alt names: Foxo1; Fkhr; forkhead box O1)
  Species: M. musculus (mouse)
  Insert size (bp): 1700
  Mutation: DNA binding-deficientChanged N208A H212R
  Entrez Gene: Foxo1 (a.k.a. Afxh, FKHR, Fkhr1, Foxo1a)
  Promoter: CMV
  Tag / fusion protein: FLAG (N terminal on backbone)
  Cloning method: Restriction Enzyme; 5′ cloning site SalI (not destroyed); 3′ cloning site HindIII (not destroyed)
  Sequencing primers: 5′ CMV-F; M13-F20; T7; 3′ M13-rev
Terms and licenses: Academic/Nonprofit Terms; Industry Terms: Not Available to Industry
Depositor comments: This plasmid also contains a E226G mutation--the author has determined that this mutation does not affect the plasmid detrimentally. It also has K219R and L619P polymorphisms.
How to cite: DBD (N208AH212R) Foxo1-WT pDNR-CMV was a gift from Domenico Accili (Addgene plasmid # 17555 ; http://n2t.net/addgene:17555 ; RRID:Addgene_17555)
